>Addgene plasmid #184323 | I345L | addgene full sequence | sequence record 362342 | Addgene NGS Result
GTATCGTCCACCGTAAGTGCTTTTAAGCGGCCGCCAGCTTTCTAGAACAAAAACTCATCTCAGAAGAGGA
TCTGAATAGCGCCGTCGACCATCATCATCATCATCATTGAGTTTGTAGCCTTAGACATGACTGTTCCTCA
GTTCAAGTTGGGCACTTACGAGAAGACCGGTCTTGCTAGATTCTAATCAAGAGGATGTCAGAATGCCATT
TGCCTGAGAGATGCAGGCTTCATTTTTGATACTTTTTTATTTGTAACCTATATAGTATAGGATTTTTTTT
GTCATTTTGTTTCTTCTCGTACGAGCTTGCTCCTGATCAGCCTATCTCGCAGCTGATGAATATCTTGTGG
TAGGGGTTTGGGAAAATCATTCGAGTTTGATGTTTTTCTTGGTATTTCCCACTCCTCTTCAGAGTACAGA
AGATTAAGTGAGACCTTCGTTTGTGCGGATCCCCCACACACCATAGCTTCAAAATGTTTCTACTCCTTTT
TTACTCTTCCAGATTTTCTCGGACTCCGCGCATCGCCGTACCACTTCAAAACACCCAAGCACAGCATACT
AAATTTCCCCTCTTTCTTCCTCTAGGGTGTCGTTAATTACCCGTACTAAAGGTTTGGAAAAGAAAAAAGA
GACCGCCTCGTTTCTTTTTCTTCGTCGAAAAAGGCAATAAAAATTTTTATCACGTTTCTTTTTCTTGAAA
ATTTTTTTTTTTGATTTTTTTCTCTTTCGATGACCTCCCATTGATATTTAAGTTAATAAACGGTCTTCAA
TTTCTCAAGTTTCAGTTTCATTTTTCTTGTTCTATTACAACTTTTTTTACTTCTTGCTCATTAGAAAGAA
AGCATAGCAATCTAATCTAAGGGCGGTGTTGACAATTAATCATCGGCATAGTATATCGGCATAGTATAAT
ACGACAAGGTGAGGAACTAAACCATGGCCAAGTTGACCAGTGCCGTTCCGGTGCTCACCGCGCGCGACGT
CGCCGGAGCGGTCGAGTTCTGGACCGACCGGCTCGGGTTCTCCCGGGACTTCGTGGAGGACGACTTCGCC
GGTGTGGTCCGGGACGACGTGACCCTGTTCATCAGCGCGGTCCAGGACCAGGTGGTGCCGGACAACACCC
TGGCCTGGGTGTGGGTGCGCGGCCTGGACGAGCTGTACGCCGAGTGGTCGGAGGTCGTGTCCACGAACTT
CCGGGACGCCTCCGGGCCGGCCATGACCGAGATCGGCGAGCAGCCGTGGGGGCGGGAGTTCGCCCTGCGC
GACCCGGCCGGCAACTGCGTGCACTTCGTGGCCGAGGAGCAGGACTGACACGTCCGACGCGGCCCGACGG
GTCCGATGATCTTACCCAGCAATAGTGGACACGCGGCTAAGTGAGTAAACTCTCAGTCAGAGGTGACTCA
CATGACAAAAACAGTATCAACCAGTAAAAAACCCCGTAAACAGCATTCGCCTGAATTTCGCAGTGAAGCC
CTGAAGCTTGCTGAACGCATCGGTGTTACTGCCGCAGCCCGTGAACTCAGCCTGTATGAATCACAGCTCT
ACAACTGGCGCAGTAAACAGCAAAATCAGCAGACGTCTTCTGAACGTGAACTGGAGATGTCTACCGAGAT
TGCACGTCTCAAACGCCAGCTGGCAGAACGGGATGAAGAGCTGGCTATCCTCCAAAAGGCCGCGACATAC
TTCGCGAAGCGCCTGAAATGAAGTATGTCTTTATTGAAAAACATCAGGCTGAGTTCAGCATCAAAGCAAT
GTGCCGCGTGCTCCGGGTGGCCCGCAGCGGCTGGTATACGTGGTGTCAGCGGCGGACAAGGATAAGCACG
CGTCAGCAGTTCCGCCAACACTGCGACAGCGTTGTCCTCGCGGCTTTTACCCGGTCAAAACAGCGTTACG
GTGCCCCACGCCTGACGGATGAACTGCGTGCTCAGGGTTACCCCTTTAACGTAAAAACCGTGGCGGCAAG
CCTGCGCCGTCAGGGACTGAGGGCAAAGGCCTCCCGGAAGTTCAGCCCGGTCAGCTACCGCGCACACGGC
CTGCCTGTGTCAGAAAATCTGTTGGAGCAGGATTTTTACGCCAGTGGCCCGAACCAGAAGTGGGCAGGAG
ACATCACGTACTTACGTACAGATGAAGGCTGGCTGTATCTGGCAGTGGTCATTGACCTGTGGTCACGTGC
CGTTATTGGCTGGTCAATGTCGCCACGCATGACGGCGCAACTGGCCTGCGATGCCCTGCAGATGGCGCTG
TGGCGGCGTAAGAGGCCCCGGAACGTTATCGTTCACACGGACCGTGGAGGCCAGTACTGTTCAGCAGATT
ATCAGGCGCAACTGAAGCGGCATAATCTGCGTGGAAGTATGAGCGCAAAAGGTTGCTGCTACGATAATGC
CTGCGTGGAAAGCTTCTTTCATTCGCTGAAAGTGGAATGTATCCATGGAGAACACTTTATCAGCCGGGAA
ATAATGCGGGCAACGGTGTTTAATTATATCGAATGTGATTACAATCGGTGGCGGCGGCACAGTTGGTGTG
GCGGCCTCAGTCCGGAACAATTTGAAAACAAGAACCTCGCTTAGGCCTGTGTCCATATTACGTGGGTAGG
ATCACGAGGCCTCGGAGATCCGTCCCCCTTTTCCTTTGTCGATATCATGTAATTAGTTATGTCACGCTTA
CATTCACGCCCTCCCCCCACATCCGCTCTAACCGAAAAGGAAGGAGTTAGACAACCTGAAGTCTAGGTCC
CTATTTATTTTTTTATAGTTATGTTAGTATTAAGAACGTTATTTATATTTCAAATTTTTCTTTTTTTTCT
GTACAGACGCGTGTACGCATGTAACATTATACTGAAAACCTTGCTTGAGAAGGTTTTGGGACGCTCGAAG
GCTTTAATTTGCAAGCTGGAGACCAACATGTGAGCAAAAGGCCAGCAAAAGGCCAGGAACCGTAAAAAGG
CCGCGTTGCTGGCGTTTTTCCATAGGCTCCGCCCCCCTGACGAGCATCACAAAAATCGACGCTCAAGTCA
GAGGTGGCGAAACCCGACAGGACTATAAAGATACCAGGCGTTTCCCCCTGGAAGCTCCCTCGTGCGCTCT
CCTGTTCCGACCCTGCCGCTTACCGGATACCTGTCCGCCTTTCTCCCTTCGGGAAGCGTGGCGCTTTCTC
ATAGCTCACGCTGTAGGTATCTCAGTTCGGTGTAGGTCGTTCGCTCCAAGCTGGGCTGTGTGCACGAACC
CCCCGTTCAGCCCGACCGCTGCGCCTTATCCGGTAACTATCGTCTTGAGTCCAACCCGGTAAGACACGAC
TTATCGCCACTGGCAGCAGCCACTGGTAACAGGATTAGCAGAGCGAGGTATGTAGGCGGTGCTACAGAGT
TCTTGAAGTGGTGGCCTAACTACGGCTACACTAGAAGAACAGTATTTGGTATCTGCGCTCTGCTGAAGCC
AGTTACCTTCGGAAAAAGAGTTGGTAGCTCTTGATCCGGCAAACAAACCACCGCTGGTAGCGGTGGTTTT
TTTGTTTGCAAGCAGCAGATTACGCGCAGAAAAAAAGGATCTCAAGAAGATCCTTTGATCTTTTCTACGG
GGTCTGACGCTCAGTGGAACGAAAACTCACGTTAAGGGATTTTGGTCATGAGATCAGATCTAACATCCAA
AGACGAAAGGTTGAATGAAACCTTTTTGCCATCCGACATCCACAGGTCCATTCTCACACATAAGTGCCAA
ACGCAACAGGAGGGGATACACTAGCAGCAGACCGTTGCAAACGCAGGACCTCCACTCCTCTTCTCCTCAA
CACCCACTTTTGCCATCGAAAAACCAGCCCAGTTATTGGGCTTGATTGGAGCTCGCTCATTCCAATTCCT
TCTATTAGGCTACTAACACCATGACTTTATTAGCCTGTCTATCCTGGCCCCCCTGGCGAGGTTCATGTTT
GTTTATTTCCGAATGCAACAAGCTCCGCATTACACCCGAACATCACTCCAGATGAGGGCTTTCTGAGTGT
GGGGTCAAATAGTTTCATGTTCCCCAAATGGCCCAAAACTGACAGTTTAAACGCTGTCTTGGAACCTAAT
ATGACAAAAGCGTGATCTCATCCAAGATGAACTAAGTTTGGTTCGTTGAAATGCTAACGGCCAGTTGGTC
AAAAAGAAACTTCCAAAAGTCGGCATACCGTTTGTCTTGTTTGGTATTGATTGACGAATGCTCAAAAATA
ATCTCATTAATGCTTAGCGCAGTCTCTCTATCGCTTCTGAACCCCGGTGCACCTGTGCCGAAACGCAAAT
GGGGAAACACCCGCTTTTTGGATGATTATGCATTGTCTCCACATTGTATGCTTCCAAGATTCTGGTGGGA
ATACTGCTGATAGCCTAACGTTCATGATCAAAATTTAACTGTTCTAACCCCTACTTGACAGCAATATATA
AACAGAAGGAAGCTGCCCTGTCTTAAACCTTTTTTTTTATCATCATTATTAGCTTACTTTCATAATTGCG
ACTGGTTCCAATTGACAAGCTTTTGATTTTAACGACTTTTAACGACAACTTGAGAAGATCAAAAAACAAC
TAATTATTCGAAACGAGGAATTCGCCATGGGTCACCATCATCATCATCACGGCGGCTCCGGAGGTTCTGG
TGGATCTGCCTCCGACAAGCCCGACATGGCTGAGATTGAGAAGTTTGACAAATCCAAGTTAAAAAAAACA
GAGACCCAGGAGAAGAACCCTCTACCTAGTAAGGAGACTATTGAACAGGAAAAACAAGCCGGTGAAAGTG
GTGGATCCGGTGGCTCTGGCGGTTCTGGAGGAAGTGGTGGTTCAGGAGGATCAGGTGGATCTGGCGGATC
CGGAGGAAGTGGTGGATCAGAAAACTTGTACTTTCAAGGCCATATGTGTGATGAGGAGGTAGCCGCCTTG
GTTGTGGATAACGGTTCAGGTATGTGTAAAGCAGGTTTTGCTGGGGACGACGCCCCTAGAGCTGTTTTCC
CTTCTATTGTAGGTCGACCCCGTCATCAAGGCGTAATGGTCGGCATGGGTCAAAAAGACTCTTACGTGGG
AGACGAAGCTCAATCTAAAAGAGGAATATTGACATTGAAGTACCCAATTGAGCATGGTATAGTTACTAAC
TGGGATGACATGGAGAAAATCTGGCATCACACATTCTACAACGAATTGAGAGTGGCACCTGAAGAGCATC
CAGTCTTATTGACAGAGGCTCCTCTTAATCCAAAAGCCAATAGAGAAAAAATGACCCAAATAATGTTCGA
GACTTTCAACACTCCAGCCATGTATGTCGCCATCCAAGCTGTATTGTCCTTGTATGCTTCAGGCAGAACC
ACGGGAATAGTTTTAGACTCAGGAGATGGGGTCTCTCATACTGTACCAATATACGAAGGTTATGCTTTAC
CTCATGCTATTTTGCGTCTAGATTTGGCTGGCCGTGACCTGACTGATTACCTTATGAAAATTCTTACAGA
ACGAGGGTACTCCTTTACCACAACTGCTGAGCGTGAGATTGTCAGAGATATTAAGGAAAAATTGTGTTAC
GTTGCCCTTGATTTTGAACAGGAAATGGCTACAGCTGCATCTAGTAGTTCACTTGAGAAGTCTTACGAAT
TGCCAGACGGTCAGGTTATTACCATCGGCAACGAAAGATTTCGATGTCCTGAGGCCCTGTTCCAGCCATC
ATTTTTGGGAATGGAGGCATGTGGAATCCACGAGACTACTTACAATTCTATCATGAAGTGTGCTGCAGCT
ATTAGAAAGGACTTGTACGCAAATACGGTCCTGAGTGGAGGAACTACGATGTACCCAGGTATTGCAGATA
GAATGCAAAAGGAAATCACGGCCTTGGCTCCATCTACTATGAAAATTAAAATCATCGCACCACCTGAGCG
TAAGTATTCTGTTTGGATAGGCGGTTCTTTGTTGGCCTCTCTTAGTACATTCCAACAAATGTGGATCTCT
AAACAGGAATACGATGAATCAGGACCAA
Features (pLannotate 1.2.2; 13 found; start..end, strand, type, name):
     90..107     +  CDS            capTEV™ (fragment): composite tag for in vivo biotinylation, TEV protease cleavage, and 6xHis tagging
    118..183     +  CDS            AOX1 (fragment): ALOX1_KOMPC - Experimental evidence at protein level: Swiss-Prot protein existence level 1. Major isoform of alcohol oxidase, which catalyzes the oxidation of methanol to formaldehyde and hydrogen peroxide, the first step in the methanol utilization pathway of methylotrophic yeasts. From Komagataella phaffii (strain ATCC 76273 / CBS 7435 / CECT 11047 / NRRL Y-11430 / Wegner 21-1) (Yeast) (Pichia pastoris).
    187..433     +  terminator     AOX1 terminator: Pichia pastoris AOX1; transcription terminator for AOX1
    454..861     +  promoter       TEF1 promoter: S. cerevisiae TEF1; promoter for EF-1α
    868..915     +  promoter       EM7 promoter: synthetic bacterial promoter&nbsp
    934..1308    +  CDS            BleoR: antibiotic-binding protein; Sh ble from Streptoalloteichus hindustanus; confers resistance to bleomycin, phleomycin, and Zeocin™
   1402..1698    +  CDS            insE1: INSE1_ECOLI - Protein inferred from homology: Swiss-Prot protein existence level 3. Involved in the transposition of the insertion sequence IS3. From Escherichia coli (strain K12).
   1698..2561    +  CDS            insF1: INSF1_ECOLI - Protein inferred from homology: Swiss-Prot protein existence level 3. Involved in the transposition of the insertion sequence IS3. From Escherichia coli (strain K12).
   2635..2882    +  terminator     CYC1 terminator: S. cerevisiae CYC1; transcription terminator for CYC1
   2957..3545    -  rep_origin     ori: high-copy-number ColE1/pMB1/pBR322/pUC origin of replication
   3627..4565    +  promoter       AOX1 promoter: Pichia pastoris AOX1; inducible promoter, regulated by methanol
   4631..4753    +  CDS            TMSB4 (fragment): TYB4_BOVIN - Also known as THYB4. Experimental evidence at protein level: Swiss-Prot protein existence level 1. Seraspenide inhibits the entry of hematopoietic pluripotent stem cells into the S-phase. From Bos taurus (Bovine).
   4874..23      +  CDS            Act5C (across the origin): ACT1_DROME - Experimental evidence at protein level: Swiss-Prot protein existence level 1. Multiple isoforms are involved in various cellular functions such as cytoskeleton structure, cell mobility, chromosome movement and muscle contraction. From Drosophila melanogaster (Fruit fly).
