[The description below was written by a language model from this plasmid's Addgene catalogue record and pLannotate feature annotations shown in this document.]
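Description:
I345L is a Pichia pastoris (Komagataella phaffii) expression plasmid built on the Invitrogen pPICZ B backbone. It produces a point mutant of Drosophila melanogaster cytoplasmic actin, Act5C, for NMR studies of monomeric (G-)actin dynamics. It replicates in E. coli from a high-copy ColE1/pUC-type origin. A single Sh ble (BleoR) gene confers Zeocin resistance in both hosts, because it sits behind tandem promoters: the yeast TEF1 promoter and the synthetic bacterial EM7 promoter, with the CYC1 terminator downstream. No yeast replication origin is annotated, consistent with pPICZ vectors being used by integration into the Pichia genome. The depositor notes that the construct can be expressed in strain GS115.

The insert was cloned between EcoRI and NotI under the methanol-inducible AOX1 promoter, with the AOX1 terminator downstream. The catalogue describes the tag as a hexahistidine followed by β-thymosin on the N-terminal side of the insert. In the feature table a thymosin β4 fragment lies just after the promoter and upstream of the Act5C coding sequence, which spans the numbering origin. A short His-containing tag fragment is annotated after the actin sequence, likely the vector's own C-terminal tag region. The record does not say whether that fragment is in frame with the fusion. Thymosin β4 is a G-actin-sequestering peptide, so fusing it to actin is a way to keep the recombinant protein monomeric. The I345L substitution is the defining mutation, but the record does not explain its role.

The sequenced plasmid also carries IS3 transposase genes (insE1/insF1) between BleoR and the CYC1 terminator. This indicates an E. coli insertion sequence within the backbone, and it accounts for the sequenced length exceeding the stated backbone plus insert.
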