Addgene plasmid #184323: I345L
Purpose: To study dynamics of G-actin using NMR spectroscopy.
Depositing lab: Michael Rosen. Depositing organization: University of Texas Southwestern Medical Center. Publication: Bound nucleotide can control the dynamic architecture of monomeric actin. Ali R, Zahm JA, Rosen MK. Nat Struct Mol Biol. 2022 Apr;29(4):320-328. doi: 10.1038/s41594-022-00743-5. Epub 2022 Mar 24. PubMed 35332323.
Backbone
  Vector backbone: pPICZ B
  Backbone manufacturer: Invitrogen
  Backbone size w/o insert (bp): 3328
  Vector type: Yeast Expression
  Selectable markers: Zeocin
Growth in bacteria
  Bacterial resistance: Bleocin (Zeocin), 50 μg/mL
  Growth temperature: 37°C
  Growth strain: DH5alpha
  Copy number: Unknown
Gene/Insert
  Gene/Insert name: Act5C
  Species: D. melanogaster (fly)
  Insert size (bp): 1431
  Mutation: I345L
  Entrez Gene: Act5C (a.k.a. Dmel_CG4027, A, A4V404_DROME, ACT, ACT1_DROME, ACT5C, Ac5C, Act, Act-5C, Act5, Act5c, Actin, Actin/BAP47, Actin5C, ArpA, BAP47, Bap47, CG4027, Dmel\CG4027, F-ACTIN, F-Actin, F-actin, G-actin, M32055, T11, act, act 5C, act5C, actin, actin5C, actomyosin, anon-EST:fe2D2, beta-Actin, beta-actin, beta-actin/Bap47, chrX:5748184..5748304, cyt5C, f-actin, l(1)G0009, l(1)G0010, l(1)G0025, l(1)G0079, l(1)G0117, l(1)G0177, l(1)G0245, l(1)G0330, l(1)G0420, l(1)G0486)
  Promoter: AOX1
  Tag / fusion protein: Hexahistidine followed by B-thymosin (N terminal on insert)
  Cloning method: Restriction Enzyme; 5′ cloning site EcoRI (not destroyed); 3′ cloning site NotI (not destroyed)
  Sequencing primers: 5′ 5'-GACTGGTTCCAATTGACAAGC-3'; 3′ 5'-GCAAATGGCATTCTGACATCC-3'
Resource information
  A portion of this plasmid was derived from a plasmid made by: Lab stock
Terms and licenses: Academic/Nonprofit Terms; Industry Terms: Not Available to Industry
Depositor comments: Insert was expressed in fusion with beta-thymosin4. Can be expressed in GS115.
How to cite: I345L was a gift from Michael Rosen (Addgene plasmid # 184323 ; http://n2t.net/addgene:184323 ; RRID:Addgene_184323)
